>Addgene plasmid #201671 | pCMV6-AN-HA_WT POLH | addgene full sequence | sequence record 394899 | Addgene NGS Result
AACAAAATATTAACGCTTACAATTTCCATTCGCCATTCAGGCTGCGCAACTGTTGGGAAGGGCGATCGGT
GCGGGCCTCTTCGCTATTACGCCAGCTGGCGAAAGGGGGATGTGCTGCAAGGCGATTAAGTTGGGTAACG
CCAGGGTTTTCCCAGTCACGACGTTGTAAAACGACGGCCAGTGCCAAGCTGATCTATACATTGAATCAAT
ATTGGCAATTAGCCATATTAGTCATTGGTTATATAGCATAAATCAATATTGGCTATTGGCCATTGCATAC
GTTGTATCTATATCATAATATGTACATTTATATTGGCTCATGTCCAATATGACCGCCATGTTGACATTGA
TTATTGACTAGTTATTAATAGTAATCAATTACGGGGTCATTAGTTCATAGCCCATATATGGAGTTCCGCG
TTACATAACTTACGGTAAATGGCCCGCCTGGCTGACCGCCCAACGACCCCCGCCCATTGACGTCAATAAT
GACGTATGTTCCCATAGTAACGCCAATAGGGACTTTCCATTGACGTCAATGGGTGGAGTATTTACGGTAA
ACTGCCCACTTGGCAGTACATCAAGTGTATCATATGCCAAGTCCGCCCCCTATTGACGTCAATGACGGTA
AATGGCCCGCCTGGCATTATGCCCAGTACATGACCTTACGGGACTTTCCTACTTGGCAGTACATCTACGT
ATTAGTCATCGCTATTACCATGGTGATGCGGTTTTGGCAGTACACCAATGGGCGTGGATAGCGGTTTGAC
TCACGGGGATTTCCAAGTCTCCACCCCATTGACGTCAATGGGAGTTTGTTTTGGCACCAAAATCAACGGG
ACTTTCCAAAATGTCGTAATAACCCCGCCCCGTTGACGCAAATGGGCGGTAGGCGTGTACGGTGGGAGGT
CTATATAAGCAGAGCTCGTTTAGTGAACCGTCAGAATTTTGTAATACGACTCACTATAGGGCGGCCGGGA
ATTCGTCGACTGGATCCGGTACCGAGGAGATCTGCCACCATGTACCCATACGATGTTCCAGATTACGCTG
CGATCGCCGATATCCATATGGCTACAGGACAGGATAGAGTCGTCGCACTGGTGGATATGGATTGTTTCTT
CGTGCAGGTGGAGCAGCGGCAGAACCCTCATCTGCGCAACAAGCCATGCGCTGTGGTCCAGTACAAGTCC
TGGAAAGGCGGGGGAATCATTGCAGTGTCTTATGAGGCCAGAGCTTTCGGAGTCACCAGGAGCATGTGGG
CCGACGATGCCAAGAAGCTGTGCCCCGACCTGCTGCTGGCCCAGGTGAGGGAGTCCCGCGGCAAGGCAAA
TCTGACAAAATACCGAGAAGCCAGTGTGGAGGTCATGGAAATCATGTCACGCTTTGCCGTGATCGAGCGA
GCTAGTATTGACGAGGCCTACGTGGACCTGACCAGCGCCGTGCAGGAGCGGCTCCAGAAGCTCCAGGGAC
AGCCAATCTCAGCCGACCTGCTGCCTAGCACCTACATTGAGGGGCTGCCTCAGGGACCAACCACAGCCGA
GGAAACAGTGCAGAAGGAAGGAATGCGCAAACAGGGCCTGTTCCAGTGGCTGGACAGCCTCCAGATCGAT
AACCTGACATCCCCCGACCTCCAGCTGACTGTGGGAGCAGTGATCGTCGAGGAAATGAGAGCCGCTATTG
AGAGGGAAACAGGCTTCCAGTGCAGCGCCGGGATTTCCCACAATAAGGTGCTGGCAAAACTGGCCTGTGG
CCTGAACAAGCCTAATCGGCAGACTCTGGTGTCACACGGGAGCGTCCCACAGCTGTTTTCCCAGATGCCC
ATCCGAAAGATTCGGTCTCTGGGCGGGAAACTGGGCGCCAGTGTGATCGAGATTCTGGGGATCGAGTACA
TGGGAGAACTGACTCAGTTCACCGAGTCTCAGCTCCAGAGTCACTTTGGCGAAAAGAACGGGTCTTGGCT
GTATGCCATGTGCAGGGGGATCGAGCATGATCCCGTGAAGCCTCGCCAGCTGCCTAAAACCATTGGATGT
AGCAAGAATTTTCCAGGCAAAACTGCACTGGCCACCAGAGAGCAGGTGCAGTGGTGGCTGCTCCAGCTGG
CCCAGGAACTGGAGGAACGCCTGACTAAGGACCGAAACGACAATGATCGGGTGGCTACCCAGCTGGTGGT
CAGCATCCGGGTCCAGGGGGATAAAAGACTGAGCTCCCTGCGGAGATGCTGTGCCCTGACAAGGTACGAC
GCTCACAAGATGTCCCATGATGCTTTCACTGTGATCAAAAACTGCAATACCTCCGGCATCCAGACAGAGT
GGTCTCCCCCTCTGACCATGCTGTTCCTGTGCGCCACAAAGTTTAGTGCTTCAGCACCCTCTAGTTCAAC
AGACATTACTTCTTTTCTGAGCTCCGATCCTTCTAGTCTGCCAAAGGTGCCCGTCACTTCAAGCGAGGCT
AAAACCCAGGGAAGCGGCCCCGCTGTGACAGCAACTAAGAAAGCAACTACCTCCCTGGAATCTTTCTTTC
AGAAGGCAGCCGAGAGACAGAAGGTCAAAGAAGCCAGCCTGTCCTCTCTGACCGCTCCCACACAGGCACC
TATGAGCAACTCCCCTTCTAAACCATCTCTGCCCTTCCAGACCAGTCAGTCAACCGGCACAGAGCCCTTC
TTTAAGCAGAAAAGTCTGCTGCTGAAGCAGAAACAGCTGAACAATAGTTCAGTGAGCTCCCCACAGCAGA
ACCCCTGGTCAAATTGCAAGGCCCTGCCTAATAGCCTGCCAACTGAGTACCCCGGGTGCGTGCCTGTCTG
TGAAGGAGTGAGCAAGCTGGAGGAATCTAGTAAAGCCACCCCTGCTGAGATGGACCTGGCTCACAACAGC
CAGTCCATGCATGCATCAAGCGCCTCTAAGAGTGTGCTGGAAGTCACACAGAAAGCCACTCCAAATCCCA
GCCTGCTGGCCGCC
[93 nt withheld, positions 2955-3047]
AAGAGCTTCCTCCAGCCTCACTCCTCTAACCCACAGGTGGTCAGTGCCGTGTCACATCAGGGCAAGAGGA
ACCCTAAATCCCCACTGGCTTGTACAAATAAGAGACCAAGACCCGAAGGAATGCAGACCCTGGAGAGCTT
TTTCAAACCACTGACTCACTAAGGATCCAAGCTTCTCGAGACGCGTTAAGCGGCCGCACTCGAGGTTTAA
ACGGCCGGCCGCGGTCATAGCTGTTTCCTGAACAGATCCCGGGTGGCATCCCTGTGACCCCTCCCCAGTG
CCTCTCCTGGCCCTGGAAGTTGCCACTCCAGTGCCCACCAGCCTTGTCCTAATAAAATTAAGTTGCATCA
TTTTGTCTGACTAGGTGTCCTTCTATAATATTATGGGGTGGAGGGGGGTGGTATGGAGCAAGGGGCAAGT
TGGGAAGACAACCTGTAGGGCCTGCGGGGTCTATTGGGAACCAAGCTGGAGTGCAGTGGCACAATCTTGG
CTCACTGCAATCTCCGCCTCCTGGGTTCAAGCGATTCTCCTGCCTCAGCCTCCCGAGTTGTTGGGATTCC
AGGCATGCATGACCAGGCTCAGCTAATTTTTGTTTTTTTGGTAGAGACGGGGTTTCACCATATTGGCCAG
GCTGGTCTCCAACTCCTAATCTCAGGTGATCTACCCACCTTGGCCTCCCAAATTGCTGGGATTACAGGCG
TGAACCACTGCTCCCTTCCCTGTCCTTCTGATTTTAAAATAACTATACCAGCAGGAGGACGTCCAGACAC
AGCATAGGCTACCTGGCCATGCCCAACCGGTGGGACATTTGAGTTGCTTGCTTGGCACTGTCCTCTCATG
CGTTGGGTCCACTCAGTAGATGCCTGTTGAATTGGGTACGCGGCCAGCTTGGCTGTGGAATGTGTGTCAG
TTAGGGTGTGGAAAGTCCCCAGGCTCCCCAGCAGGCAGAAGTATGCAAAGCATGCATCTCAATTAGTCAG
CAACCAGGTGTGGAAAGTCCCCAGGCTCCCCAGCAGGCAGAAGTATGCAAAGCATGCATCTCAATTAGTC
AGCAACCATAGTCCCGCCCCTAACTCCGCCCATCCCGCCCCTAACTCCGCCCAGTTCCGCCCATTCTCCG
CCCCATGGCTGACTAATTTTTTTTATTTATGCAGAGGCCGAGGCCGCCTCGGCCTCTGAGCTATTCCAGA
AGTAGTGAGGAGGCTTTTTTGGAGGCCTAGGCTTTTGCAAAAAGCTCCCGGGAGCTTGTATATCCATTTT
CGGATCTGATCAAGAGACAGGATGAGGATCGTTTCGCATGATTGAACAAGATGGATTGCACGCAGGTTCT
CCGGCCGCTTGGGTGGAGAGGCTATTCGGCTATGACTGGGCACAACAGACAATCGGCTGCTCTGATGCCG
CCGTGTTCCGGCTGTCAGCGCAGGGGCGCCCGGTTCTTTTTGTCAAGACCGACCTGTCCGGTGCCCTGAA
TGAACTGCAGGACGAGGCAGCGCGGCTATCGTGGCTGGCCACGACGGGCGTTCCTTGCGCAGCTGTGCTC
GACGTTGTCACTGAAGCGGGAAGGGACTGGCTGCTATTGGGCGAAGTGCCGGGGCAGGATCTCCTGTCAT
CTCACCTTGCTCCTGCCGAGAAAGTATCCATCATGGCTGATGCAATGCGGCGGCTGCATACGCTTGATCC
GGCTACCTGCCCATTCGACCACCAAGCGAAACATCGCATCGAGCGAGCACGTACTCGGATGGAAGCCGGT
CTTGTCGATCAGGATGATCTGGACGAAGAGCATCAGGGGCTCGCGCCAGCCGAACTGTTCGCCAGGCTCA
AGGCGCGCATGCCCGACGGCGAGGATCTCGTCGTGACCCATGGCGATGCCTGCTTGCCGAATATCATGGT
GGAAAATGGCCGCTTTTCTGGATTCATCGACTGTGGCCGGCTGGGTGTGGCCGACCGCTATCAGGACATA
GCGTTGGCTACCCGTGATATTGCTGAAGAGCTTGGCGGCGAATGGGCTGACCGCTTCCTCGTGCTTTACG
GTATCGCCGCTCCCGATTCGCAGCGCATCGCCTTCTATCGCCTTCTTGACGAGTTCTTCTGAGCGGGACT
CTGGGGTTCGAAATGACCGACCAAGCGACGCCCAACCTGCCATCACGAGATTTCGATTCCACCGCCGCCT
TCTATGAAAGGTTGGGCTTCGGAATCGTTTTCCGGGACGCCGGCTGGATGATCCTCCAGCGCGGGGATCT
CATGCTGGAGTTCTTCGCCCACCCCAACTTGTTTATTGCAGCTTATAATGGTTACAAATAAAGCAATAGC
ATCACAAATTTCACAAATAAAGCATTTTTTTCACTGCATTCTAGTTGTGGTTTGTCCAAACTCATCAATG
TATCTTATCATGTCTGTATACCGTCGACCTCTAGCTAGAGCTTGGCGTAATCATGGTCATAGCTGTTTCC
TGTGTGAAATTGTTATCCGCTCACAATTCCACACAACATACGAGCCGGAAGCATAAAGTGTAAAGCCTGG
GGTGCCTAATGAGTGAGCTAACTCACATTAATTGCGTTGCGCTCACTGCCCGCTTTCCAGTCGGGAAACC
TGTCGTGCCAGCTGCATTAATGAATCGGCCAACGCGCGGGGAGAGGCGGTTTGCGTATTGGGCGCTCTTC
CGCTTCCTCGCTCACTGACTCGCTGCGCTCGGTCGTTCGGCTGCGGCGAGCGGTATCAGCTCACTCAAAG
GCGGTAATACGGTTATCCACAGAATCAGGGGATAACGCAGGAAAGAACATGTGAGCAAAAGGCCAGCAAA
AGGCCAGGAACCGTAAAAAGGCCGCGTTGCTGGCGTTTTTCCATAGGCTCCGCCCCCCTGACGAGCATCA
CAAAAATCGACGCTCAAGTCAGAGGTGGCGAAACCCGACAGGACTATAAAGATACCAGGCGTTTCCCCCT
GGAAGCTCCCTCGTGCGCTCTCCTGTTCCGACCCTGCCGCTTACCGGATACCTGTCCGCCTTTCTCCCTT
CGGGAAGCGTGGCGCTTTCTCATAGCTCACGCTGTAGGTATCTCAGTTCGGTGTAGGTCGTTCGCTCCAA
GCTGGGCTGTGTGCACGAACCCCCCGTTCAGCCCGACCGCTGCGCCTTATCCGGTAACTATCGTCTTGAG
TCCAACCCGGTAAGACACGACTTATCGCCACTGGCAGCAGCCACTGGTAACAGGATTAGCAGAGCGAGGT
ATGTAGGCGGTGCTACAGAGTTCTTGAAGTGGTGGCCTAACTACGGCTACACTAGAAGAACAGTATTTGG
TATCTGCGCTCTGCTGAAGCCAGTTACCTTCGGAAAAAGAGTTGGTAGCTCTTGATCCGGCAAACAAACC
ACCGCTGGTAGCGGTGGTTTTTTTGTTTGCAAGCAGCAGATTACGCGCAGAAAAAAAGGATCTCAAGAAG
ATCCTTTGATCTTTTCTACGGGGTCTGACGCTCAGTGGAACGAAAACTCACGTTAAGGGATTTTGGTCAT
GAGATTATCAAAAAGGATCTTCACCTAGATCCTTTTAAATTAAAAATGAAGTTTTAAATCAATCTAAAGT
ATATATGAGTAAACTTGGTCTGACAGTTACCAATGCTTAATCAGTGAGGCACCTATCTCAGCGATCTGTC
TATTTCGTTCATCCATAGTTGCCTGACTCCCCGTCGTGTAGATAACTACGATACGGGAGGGCTTACCATC
TGGCCCCAGTGCTGCAATGATACCGCGAGACCCACGCTCACCGGCTCCAGATTTATCAGCAATAAACCAG
CCAGCCGGAAGGGCCGAGCGCAGAAGTGGTCCTGCAACTTTATCCGCCTCCATCCAGTCTATTAATTGTT
GCCGGGAAGCTAGAGTAAGTAGTTCGCCAGTTAATAGTTTGCGCAACGTTGTTGCCATTGCTACAGGCAT
CGTGGTGTCACGCTCGTCGTTTGGTATGGCTTCATTCAGCTCCGGTTCCCAACGATCAAGGCGAGTTACA
TGATCCCCCATGTTGTGCAAAAAAGCGGTTAGCTCCTTCGGTCCTCCGATCGTTGTCAGAAGTAAGTTGG
CCGCAGTGTTATCACTCATGGTTATGGCAGCACTGCATAATTCTCTTACTGTCATGCCATCCGTAAGATG
CTTTTCTGTGACTGGTGAGTACTCAACCAAGTCATTCTGAGAATAGTGTATGCGGCGACCGAGTTGCTCT
TGCCCGGCGTCAATACGGGATAATACCGCGCCACATAGCAGAACTTTAAAAGTGCTCATCATTGGAAAAC
GTTCTTCGGGGCGAAAACTCTCAAGGATCTTACCGCTGTTGAGATCCAGTTCGATGTAACCCACTCGTGC
ACCCAACTGATCTTCAGCATCTTTTACTTTCACCAGCGTTTCTGGGTGAGCAAAAACAGGAAGGCAAAAT
GCCGCAAAAAAGGGAATAAGGGCGACACGGAAATGTTGAATACTCATACTCTTCCTTTTTCAATATTATT
GAAGCATTTATCAGGGTTATTGTCTCATGAGCGGATACATATTTGAATGTATTTAGAAAAATAAACAAAT
AGGGGTTCCGCGCACATTTCCCCGAAAAGTGCCACCTG
[124 nt withheld, positions 7636-7759]
C
[91 nt withheld, positions 7761-7851]
A
[49 nt withheld, positions 7853-7901]
CCTTTGACGTTGGAGTCCACGTTCTTT
[37 nt withheld, positions 7929-7965]
ACCCTATCTCGGTCTATTCTTTTGATTTATAAGGGATTTTGCCGATTTCGGCCTATTGGTTAAAAAATGA
GCTGATTTAACAAAAATTTAACGCGAATTTT
Features (pLannotate 1.2.2; 20 found; start..end, strand, type, name):
      1..25      +  rep_origin     M13 ori (fragment): M13 bacteriophage origin of replication; arrow indicates direction of (+) strand synthesis
     29..183     -  CDS            lacZα (fragment): LacZα fragment of β-galactosidase; lacZ fragment
    343..722     +  enhancer       CMV enhancer: human cytomegalovirus immediate early enhancer
    724..923     +  promoter       CMV promoter: human cytomegalovirus (CMV) immediate early promoter
    952..970     +  promoter       T7 promoter: promoter for bacteriophage T7 RNA polymerase
   1023..1049    +  CDS            3xHA (fragment): three tandem HA epitope tags
   1068..3206    +  CDS            POLH (sequence partly withheld): POLH_HUMAN - Also known as RAD30, RAD30A, XPV. Experimental evidence at protein level: Swiss-Prot protein existence level 1. DNA polymerase specifically involved in the DNA repair by translesion synthesis (TLS) (PubMed:10385124, PubMed:11743006, PubMed:24449906, PubMed:24553286, PubMed:16357261). Due to low processivity on both damaged and normal DNA, cooperates with the heterotetrameric (REV3L, REV7, POLD2 and POLD3) POLZ complex for complete bypass of DNA lesions. Inserts one or 2 nucleotide(s) opposite the lesion, the primer is further extended by the tetrameric POLZ complex. In the case of
   3298..3920    +  polyA_signal   hGH poly(A) signal: human growth hormone polyadenylation signal
   3949..4278    +  promoter       SV40 promoter: SV40 enhancer and early promoter
   4345..5136    +  CDS            neo: KKA2_KLEPN - Also known as kan, nptII. Experimental evidence at protein level: Swiss-Prot protein existence level 1. Resistance to kanamycin, neomycin, paromomycin, ribostamycin, butirosin and gentamicin B. From Klebsiella pneumoniae.
   5160..5318    +  CDS            ble (fragment): BLE_KLEPN - Experimental evidence at protein level: Swiss-Prot protein existence level 1. Binding protein with a strong affinity to the bleomycin family of antibiotics. Binds to CL990; an antimitotic-antibiotic compound. From Klebsiella pneumoniae.
   5313..5434    +  polyA_signal   SV40 poly(A) signal: SV40 polyadenylation signal
   5507..5523    -  protein_bind   lac operator: The lac repressor binds to the lac operator to inhibit transcription in E. coli. This inhibition can be relieved by adding lactose or isopropyl-β-D-thiogalactopyranoside (IPTG). lac repressor encoded by lacI
   5531..5561    -  promoter       lac promoter: promoter for the E. coli lac operon
   5576..5597    -  protein_bind   CAP binding site: CAP binding activates transcription in the presence of cAMP. E. coli catabolite activator protein
   5610..5702    -  CDS            lacI (fragment): lac repressor; lacI; The lac repressor binds to the lac operator to inhibit transcription in E. coli. This inhibition can be relieved by adding lactose or isopropyl-β-D-thiogalactopyranoside (IPTG).
   5885..6473    -  rep_origin     ori: high-copy-number ColE1/pMB1/pBR322/pUC origin of replication
   6644..7504    -  CDS            AmpR: β-lactamase; bla; confers resistance to ampicillin, carbenicillin, and related antibiotics
   7505..7609    -  promoter       AmpR promoter: bla
   7636..8064    +  rep_origin     f1 ori (sequence partly withheld): f1 bacteriophage origin of replication; arrow indicates direction of (+) strand synthesis
