[The description below was written by a language model from this plasmid's Addgene catalogue record and pLannotate feature annotations shown in this document.]
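Description:
pCMV6-AN-HA_WT POLH is a mammalian expression plasmid of about 8.1 kb, built on the commercial pCMV6-AN-HA backbone, that produces wild-type human DNA polymerase eta (POLH, also known as RAD30A or XPV) with an N-terminal HA epitope tag. In E. coli it is maintained at high copy through a ColE1/pUC-type origin and selected with ampicillin via the β-lactamase gene. An f1 origin and remnants of lacZα, lacI and lac promoter/operator sequences are also annotated, carried over from the parental cloning vector. For mammalian cells, an SV40 enhancer/early promoter drives a neomycin phosphotransferase gene followed by an SV40 polyadenylation signal, allowing G418 selection of stable transfectants.

The expression cassette consists of the human cytomegalovirus immediate-early enhancer and promoter, a T7 promoter just downstream (useful for sequencing or in vitro transcription), the backbone-encoded HA tag, the POLH open reading frame, and a human growth hormone polyadenylation signal. The tag is annotated as a fragment of a 3xHA element, consistent in length with a single HA epitope. The POLH coding sequence was inserted between AsiSI and HindIII sites, both of which are retained, and it has been codon-optimised for expression in human cells while still encoding the wild-type protein.

Polymerase eta is a low-processivity translesion synthesis polymerase that inserts nucleotides opposite DNA lesions. The HA tag allows the expressed protein to be detected or immunoprecipitated with anti-HA antibodies. The associated publication concerns the ubiquitin-mediated physical and functional interaction between human polymerases eta and iota, so the construct likely served as the wild-type polymerase eta source in those studies.
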