Addgene plasmid #201671: pCMV6-AN-HA_WT POLH
Purpose: Expression of WT DNA polymerase eta with an N-terminal HA tag in mammalian cells
Depositing lab: Roger Woodgate. Publication: Ubiquitin mediates the physical and functional interaction between human DNA polymerases eta and iota. McIntyre J, Vidal AE, McLenigan MP, Bomar MG, Curti E, McDonald JP, Plosky BS, Ohashi E, Woodgate R. Nucleic Acids Res. 2013 Feb 1;41(3):1649-60. doi: 10.1093/nar/gks1277. Epub 2012 Dec 16. PubMed 23248005.
Backbone
  Vector backbone: pCMV6-AN-HA
  Backbone manufacturer: Origene
  Total vector size (bp): 8074
  Vector type: Mammalian Expression
  Selectable markers: Neomycin (select with G418)
Growth in bacteria
  Bacterial resistance: Ampicillin, 100 μg/mL
  Growth temperature: 37°C
  Growth strain: DH5alpha
  Copy number: High Copy
Gene/Insert
  Gene/Insert name: Polymerase eta
  Species: H. sapiens (human)
  Mutation: Coding sequence has been optimised for expression in human cells
  Entrez Gene: POLH (a.k.a. RAD30, RAD30A, XP-V, XPV)
  Promoter: CMV
  Tag / fusion protein: HA (N terminal on backbone)
  Cloning method: Restriction Enzyme; 5′ cloning site AsiSI (not destroyed); 3′ cloning site HindIII (not destroyed)
  Sequencing primers: 5′ TAATACGACTCACTATAGGG; 3′ CAGGAAACAGCTATGAC
Terms and licenses: Academic/Nonprofit Terms; Industry Terms: Not Available to Industry
How to cite: pCMV6-AN-HA_WT POLH was a gift from Roger Woodgate (Addgene plasmid # 201671 ; http://n2t.net/addgene:201671 ; RRID:Addgene_201671)
